Addgene plasmid #44034: pcDNA-HA-hTRAF3 88-C
Depositing lab: Shao-Cong Sun. Depositing organization: Pennsylvania State University, College of Medicine. Publication: Regulation of the NF-kappaB-inducing kinase by tumor necrosis factor receptor-associated factor 3-induced degradation. Liao G, Zhang M, Harhaj EW, Sun SC. J Biol Chem. 2004 Jun 18;279(25):26243-50. Epub 2004 Apr 14. 10.1074/jbc.M403286200 PubMed 15084608.
Backbone
  Vector backbone: pcDNA-HA
  Backbone manufacturer: Shao-Cong Sun
  Vector type: Mammalian Expression
  Selectable markers: Neomycin (select with G418)
Growth in bacteria
  Bacterial resistance: Ampicillin, 100 μg/mL
  Growth temperature: 37°C
  Growth strain: DH5alpha
  Copy number: Unknown
Gene/Insert
  Gene/Insert name: TNF receptor-associated factor 3 (alt name: TRAF3)
  Species: H. sapiens (human)
  Mutation: Contains amino acids 89-568; V274D and S393G
  Entrez Gene: TRAF3 (a.k.a. CAP-1, CAP1, CD40bp, CRAF1, IIAE5, LAP1, RNF118)
  Tag / fusion protein: 1xHA (N terminal on backbone)
  Cloning method: Restriction Enzyme; 5′ cloning site EcoRI (not destroyed); 3′ cloning site XhoI (not destroyed)
  Sequencing primers: 5′ CMV-F; 3′ BGH-Rev
Terms and licenses: Academic/Nonprofit Terms; Industry Terms: Not Available to Industry
Depositor comments: pCDNA-HA backbone: Inserted influenza hemagglutinin (HA) epitope tag (YPYDVPDYA) with the translation initiation codon (ATG) into pcDNA3.1 vector (Invitrogen); described in Harhaj, et al. (1999) JBC, 274, 22911–22914. Please note that the hTRAF3 insert in this plasmid contains V274D and S393G mutations when compared to GenBank entry NP_663777.1
How to cite: pcDNA-HA-hTRAF3 88-C was a gift from Shao-Cong Sun (Addgene plasmid # 44034 ; http://n2t.net/addgene:44034 ; RRID:Addgene_44034)
