[The description below was written by a language model from this plasmid's Addgene catalogue record.]
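Description:
pcDNA-HA-hTRAF3 88-C is a mammalian expression plasmid encoding an N-terminally truncated form of human TNF receptor-associated factor 3 (TRAF3). Its backbone, pcDNA-HA, is a derivative of pcDNA3.1 in which a start codon and a single influenza hemagglutinin (HA) epitope tag were placed upstream of the cloning site, so inserts are expressed as N-terminal HA fusions. The plasmid is propagated in E. coli under ampicillin selection, and it carries a neomycin resistance marker that allows G418 selection of stably transfected mammalian cells. The record does not name the promoter or terminator explicitly. However, the pcDNA3.1 origin and the listed CMV-forward and BGH-reverse sequencing primers are consistent with a CMV promoter and a BGH polyadenylation signal flanking the insert. No feature table was provided, and the copy number is recorded as unknown.

The insert was cloned between EcoRI and XhoI sites, both of which are retained. It encodes TRAF3 residues 89–568, that is, the protein lacking its extreme N-terminal region and running to the C-terminus. The plasmid name says "88-C" while the mutation field gives 89 as the first residue. The depositor notes two substitutions, V274D and S393G, relative to the GenBank reference protein. These should be kept in mind when interpreting results.

The associated publication concerns TRAF3-induced degradation of the NF-κB-inducing kinase. This suggests the construct serves as a deletion mutant for mapping which TRAF3 regions are needed for that regulation. The HA tag allows detection or immunoprecipitation of the truncated protein in transfected cells.
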