>Addgene plasmid #44034 | pcDNA-HA-hTRAF3 88-C | addgene partial sequence | sequence record 60887 | CMV-F 5'-CGCAAATGGGCGGTAGGCGTG-3'
ACTAGAGAACCCACTGCTTACTGGCTTATCGAAATTAATACGACTCACTATAGGGAGACCCAAGCTGGCT
AGCGTTTAAACTTAAGCTTGGTACCGATATCATGGCCTACCCTTATGATGTGCCAGATTATGCCTCTCCC
GAATTCATGACAGCGTGTCAAGAGAGCATCGTTAAAGATAAGGTGTTTAAGGATAATTGCTGCAAGAGAG
AAATTCTGGCTCTTCAGATCTATTGTCGGAATGAAAGCAGAGGTTGTGCAGAGCAGTTAATGCTGGGACA
TCTGCTGGTGCATTTAAAAAATGATTGCCATTTTGAAGAACTTCCATGTGTGCGTCCTGACTGCAAAGAA
AAGGTCTTGAGGAAAGACCTGCGAGACCACGTGGAGAAGGCGTGTAAATACCGGGAAGCCACATGCAGCC
ACTGCAAGAGTCAGGTTCCGATGATCGCGCTGCAGAAACACGAAGACACCGACTGTCCCTGCGTGGTGGT
GTCCTGCCCTCACAAGTGCAGCGTCCAGACTCTCCTGAGGAGCGAGTTGAGTGCACACTTGTCAGAGTGT
GTCAATGCCCCCAGCACCTGTAGTTTTAAGCGCTATGGCTGCGTTTTTCAGGGGACAAACCAGCAGATCA
AGGCCCACGAGGCCAGCTCCGCCGTGCAGCACGTCAACCTGCTGAAGGAGTGGAGCAACTCGCTCGAAAA
GAAGGTTTCCTTGTTGCAGAATGAAAGTGTAGAAAAAAACAAGAGCATACAAAGTTTGCACAATCAGATA
TGTAGCTTTGAAATTGAAATTGAGAGACAAAAGGAAATGCTTCGAAATAATGAATCCAAAATCCTTCATT
TACAGCGAGTGATAGACAGCCAAGCAGAGAAACTGAA
