>Addgene plasmid #44034 | pcDNA-HA-hTRAF3 88-C | addgene partial sequence | sequence record 61282 | BGH_rev
GGTGATGGTGATGATGACCGGTACGCGTAGAATCGAGACCGAGGAGAGGGTTAGGGATAGGCTTACCTTC
GAAGGGCCCTCTAGATTAAGAAGTCCAAAGCTTCTCGAGTCAGGGATCGGGCAGATCCGAAGTATCCACT
ATGACTTTAATAAAAATTGTATCATCTTTAATATATGTCCCATTTTCTAGAACAGTTTGGGCCACAAAGA
CTGGGCAGCCAGAGGCGATATTCATCTCTCCAGTGGGCTTCTTGAAGCTGCTGCTGTTGGGGTCGGGCTT
GAATGCATCTCCCAAATGACGTCGAGAGGACCCCTGATCCATCAGCATGAGTGTCACTTTCTGCTTAAAC
GGCCAAGGAAGCAGGGCATCATATTCTCCACGCATGATGACAAAAAACAGCGACAAGTGCGTCCCCTTCC
CCATCCCGTCCCCGTTCAGGTAGACCCTGGCACACATCTTATAGCCAAAGTAACCAGTGTAGAAAGGCTG
GCTGTAAAGGGACAGGGTCTTCCCCATGACGGCCTCCTGCTTCCGCCGCTTGTAGTCGCGAATCTTCCAG
ATGAGCACTCCATTGTAGCTAGCGGTCTCCAGGACCTGGAAGCGCAGGTCCATGTCGGCTAGGCGGATGT
CGTGCACACCCAGCATCTGGTCATGCCGGCTCAGCTGGGACTCCAGCAGGCCTGTGTTCCGAGCCACTTG
CCCCGCGCTCTTGTCCACGCTCTCCAGCTCGGTCACGCGGTTCTGGAGGGACTCCACGCTGCTCTTCATG
CTGTCTGCTTCCTCCCAGTTCTGCCGGAAGGGCCGGATCTCCTTGTCAAGCTCCTTCAGTTTCTCTGCTT
GGCTGTCTATCACTCGCTGTAAATGAAGGATTTTGGATTCATTATTTCGAAGCATTTCCTTTT
